>Addgene plasmid #113815 | pHOXB5-donor | depositor full sequence | sequence record 214776 | Full Sequence
GACCTGCAGGCATGCAAGCTTGGCGTAATCATGGTCATAGCTGTTTCCTGTGTGAAATTGTTATCCGCTC
ACAATTCCACACAACATACGAGCCGGAAGCATAAAGTGTAAAGCCTGGGGTGCCTAATGAGTGAGCTAAC
TCACATTAATTGCGTTGCGCTCACTGCCCGCTTTCCAGTCGGGAAACCTGTCGTGCCAGCTGCATTAATG
AATCGGCCAACGCGCGGGGAGAGGCGGTTTGCGTATTGGGCGCTCTTCCGCTTCCTCGCTCACTGACTCG
CTGCGCTCGGTCGTTCGGCTGCGGCGAGCGGTATCAGCTCACTCAAAGGCGGTAATACGGTTATCCACAG
AATCAGGGGATAACGCAGGAAAGAACATGTGAGCAAAAGGCCAGCAAAAGGCCAGGAACCGTAAAAAGGC
CGCGTTGCTGGCGTTTTTCCATAGGCTCCGCCCCCCTGACGAGCATCACAAAAATCGACGCTCAAGTCAG
AGGTGGCGAAACCCGACAGGACTATAAAGATACCAGGCGTTTCCCCCTGGAAGCTCCCTCGTGCGCTCTC
CTGTTCCGACCCTGCCGCTTACCGGATACCTGTCCGCCTTTCTCCCTTCGGGAAGCGTGGCGCTTTCTCA
TAGCTCACGCTGTAGGTATCTCAGTTCGGTGTAGGTCGTTCGCTCCAAGCTGGGCTGTGTGCACGAACCC
CCCGTTCAGCCCGACCGCTGCGCCTTATCCGGTAACTATCGTCTTGAGTCCAACCCGGTAAGACACGACT
TATCGCCACTGGCAGCAGCCACTGGTAACAGGATTAGCAGAGCGAGGTATGTAGGCGGTGCTACAGAGTT
CTTGAAGTGGTGGCCTAACTACGGCTACACTAGAAGGACAGTATTTGGTATCTGCGCTCTGCTGAAGCCA
GTTACCTTCGGAAAAAGAGTTGGTAGCTCTTGATCCGGCAAACAAACCACCGCTGGTAGCGGTGGTTTTT
TTGTTTGCAAGCAGCAGATTACGCGCAGAAAAAAAGGATCTCAAGAAGATCCTTTGATCTTTTCTACGGG
GTCTGACGCTCAGTGGAACGAAAACTCACGTTAAGGGATTTTGGTCATGAGATTATCAAAAAGGATCTTC
ACCTAGATCCTTTTAAATTAAAAATGAAGTTTTAAATCAATCTAAAGTATATATGAGTAAACTTGGTCTG
ACAGTTACCAATGCTTAATCAGTGAGGCACCTATCTCAGCGATCTGTCTATTTCGTTCATCCATAGTTGC
CTGACTCCCCGTCGTGTAGATAACTACGATACGGGAGGGCTTACCATCTGGCCCCAGTGCTGCAATGATA
CCGCGAGACCCACGCTCACCGGCTCCAGATTTATCAGCAATAAACCAGCCAGCCGGAAGGGCCGAGCGCA
GAAGTGGTCCTGCAACTTTATCCGCCTCCATCCAGTCTATTAATTGTTGCCGGGAAGCTAGAGTAAGTAG
TTCGCCAGTTAATAGTTTGCGCAACGTTGTTGCCATTGCTACAGGCATCGTGGTGTCACGCTCGTCGTTT
GGTATGGCTTCATTCAGCTCCGGTTCCCAACGATCAAGGCGAGTTACATGATCCCCCATGTTGTGCAAAA
AAGCGGTTAGCTCCTTCGGTCCTCCGATCGTTGTCAGAAGTAAGTTGGCCGCAGTGTTATCACTCATGGT
TATGGCAGCACTGCATAATTCTCTTACTGTCATGCCATCCGTAAGATGCTTTTCTGTGACTGGTGAGTAC
TCAACCAAGTCATTCTGAGAATAGTGTATGCGGCGACCGAGTTGCTCTTGCCCGGCGTCAATACGGGATA
ATACCGCGCCACATAGCAGAACTTTAAAAGTGCTCATCATTGGAAAACGTTCTTCGGGGCGAAAACTCTC
AAGGATCTTACCGCTGTTGAGATCCAGTTCGATGTAACCCACTCGTGCACCCAACTGATCTTCAGCATCT
TTTACTTTCACCAGCGTTTCTGGGTGAGCAAAAACAGGAAGGCAAAATGCCGCAAAAAAGGGAATAAGGG
CGACACGGAAATGTTGAATACTCATACTCTTCCTTTTTCAATATTATTGAAGCATTTATCAGGGTTATTG
TCTCATGAGCGGATACATATTTGAATGTATTTAGAAAAATAAACAAATAGGGGTTCCGCGCACATTTCCC
CGAAAAGTGCCACCTGACGTCTAAGAAACCATTATTATCATGACATTAACCTATAAAAATAGGCGTATCA
CGAGGCCCTTTCGTCTCGCGCGTTTCGGTGATGACGGTGAAAACCTCTGACACATGCAGCTCCCGGAGAC
GGTCACAGCTTGTCTGTAAGCGGATGCCGGGAGCAGACAAGCCCGTCAGGGCGCGTCAGCGGGTGTTGGC
GGGTGTCGGGGCTGGCTTAACTATGCGGCATCAGAGCAGATTGTACTGAGAGTGCACCATATGCGGTGTG
AAATACCGCACAGATGCGTAAGGAGAAAATACCGCATCAGGCGCCATTCGCCATTCAGGCTGCGCAACTG
TTGGGAAGGGCGATCGGTGCGGGCCTCTTCGCTATTACGCCAGCTGGCGAAAGGGGGATGTGCTGCAAGG
CGATTAAGTTGGGTAACGCCAGGGTTTTCCCAGTCACGACGTTGTAAAACGACGGCCAGTGAATTCGAGC
TCGGTACCCTGCTCCCTGTCCTCGCCCGAGTCCCTGCCCTGCACCAACGGCGACAGCCACGGCGCCAAGC
CCTCTGCTTCGTCCCCCTCCGACCAGGCGACCTCAGCCAGCTCCAGCGCCAATTTCACCGAAATAGACGA
GGCCAGCGCGTCCTCGGAGCCTGAGGAAGCGGCAAGCCAGCTAAGCAGCCCCAGCCTAGCTCGGGCGCAG
CCAGAGCCCATGGCCACCTCCACAGCCGCGCCCGAGGGGCAGACTCCGCAAATATTCCCCTGGATGAGGA
AGCTTCACATCAGCCATGGTAATTCTCTCTCTCTTTTTTGTCTTCTCGGCTTTCCTTCTCTGCGTTTTGG
GGTGGGATCGGGGGGACAAGGAGAGCTTGGCTTTACCCTAAATATAGATTCATTTTTCTAAGGGGGAGAA
GTATCTAAGAGGGGCCTCATAGCTTCGTAGACAGAGCCAAAAAGGGTCTCTCTGTTAAGAGGGGGGTATT
TTTAATAATTTGTTTCCAGCTTCGGCTTAGGTTTTTATTAGCGCAGCTGAACCAGCTTTAGGATAAAGGA
TGGGGTTCATATAATGTGGGGAAGGGTCCTGCTTACCCCTGAAATTTTGAGACTGTCGCTAGCAAAGAAG
GGGTGAACAGTAAAAGGAGCTTTCCGGGGCAAAAGTGCAACCGCTCTCCTCCCTCCCGGGGCGAGCGGCC
GCCTGAGCCCAGCCAAGGGTGAGGCACTAGGAGCGAGCAAGAGACAAAGCCGGGCGCACTGGCTGCCTGC
AGAAGTGGGGGATGCAGTAGAAAGGGGTGCAGAAATCGAGCTTGAATGTGGGCATCTGGAGTAGAGAGGA
TTGGAGCTGTGGTGAGCTGGGTGCCGGGACGCCTGGGTCCTGCTCCCCCGCCCCCTCCCACCCAGTGCCC
CCTCCCTTAACCGGAATAATGTTGCCTTGCGGCTTTCCTCTATCTGCTCCAGATATGACCGGGCCGGACG
GGAAAAGGGCCCGGACCGCGTATACCCGCTACCAGACCCTGGAGCTGGAAAAGGAGTTCCACTTCAACCG
CTACCTGACCCGGCGACGGCGCATCGAGATCGCCCACGCACTCTGCCTGTCCGAGCGCCAGATCAAGATC
TGGTTCCAGAACCGGCGCATGAAGTGGAAGAAGGACAACAAATTGAAAAGTATGAGCCTGGCTACAGCTG
GCAGCGCCTTCCAGCCCGGGATTCCAACTACTGCAAGCGAGAATCTTTATTTTCAGGGCGCCGCCAAATT
CAAAGAAACCGCTGCTGCTAAATTCGAACGCCAGCACATGGACAGCGGAGGTGGAGGTTCGAGCGGTCCC
TCGGGTTCGTCGAGCCTGGAAGTTCTGTTCCAGGGGCCCCTGTCGTCGAGCGGTCCCTCGGGTTCGATGG
TGAGCAAAGGCGAGGAGCTGTTCACCGGGGTGGTGCCCATCCTGGTCGAGCTGGACGGCGACGTAAACGG
CCACAAGTTCAGCGTGTCCGGCGAGGGCGAGGGCGATGCCACCTACGGCAAGCTGACCCTGAAGTTCATC
TGCACCACCGGCAAGCTGCCCGTGCCCTGGCCCACCCTCGTGACCACCCTGACCTACGGCGTGCAGTGCT
TCAGCCGCTACCCCGACCACATGAAGCAGCACGACTTCTTCAAGTCCGCCATGCCCGAAGGCTACGTCCA
GGAGCGCACCATCTTCTTCAAGGACGACGGCAACTACAAGACCCGCGCCGAGGTGAAGTTCGAGGGCGAC
ACCCTGGTGAACCGCATCGAGCTGAAGGGCATCGACTTCAAGGAGGACGGCAACATCCTGGGGCACAAGC
TGGAGTACAACTACAACAGCCACAACGTCTATATCATGGCCGACAAGCAGAAGAACGGCATCAAGGTGAA
CTTCAAGATCCGCCACAACATCGAGGACGGCAGCGTGCAGCTCGCCGACCACTACCAGCAGAACACCCCC
ATCGGCGACGGCCCCGTGCTGCTGCCCGACAACCACTACCTGAGCACCCAGTCCGCCCTGAGCAAAGACC
CCAACGAGAAGCGCGATCACATGGTCCTTAAGGAGTTCGTGACCGCCGCCGGGATCACTCTCGGCATGGA
CGAGCTGTACAAGTAATGATCTAGAGTCGAGTTAATTAAGAATTCCGCCCCCCCCCCTCTCCCTCCCCCC
CCCTAACGTTACTGGCCGAAGCCGCTTGGAATAAGGCCGGTGTGCGTTTGTCTATATGTTATTTTCCACC
ATATTGCCGTCTTTTGGCAATGTGAGGGCCCGGAAACCTGGCCCTGTCTTCTTGACGAGCATTCCTAGGG
GTCTTTCCCCTCTCGCCAAAGGAATGCAGGGTCTGTTGAATGTCGTGAAGGAAGCAGTTCCTCTGGAAGC
TTCTTGAAGACAAACAACGTCTGTAGCGACCCTTTGCAGGCAGCGGAACCCCCCACCTGGCGACAGGTGC
CTCTGCGGCCAAAAGCCACGTGTATAAGATACACCTGCAAAGGCGGCACAACCCCAGTGCCACGTTGTGA
GTTGGATAGTTGTGGAAAGAGTCAAATGGCTCTCCTCAAGCGTATTCAACAAGGGGCTGAAGGATGCCCA
GAAGGTACCCCATTGTATGGGATCTGATCTGGGGCCTCGGTGCACATGCTTTACATGTGTTTAGTCGAGG
TTAAAAAAACGTCTAGGCCCCCCGAACCACGGGGACGTGGTTTTCCTTTGAAAAACACGATGATAATATG
GCCACAACCTGTTACATTGCACAAGATAAAAATATATCATCACGAACAGTAAAACTGTCTGCTTACATAA
ACAGTAATACAAGGGGTGTTATGGGATCGGCCATTGAACAAGATGGATTGCACGCAGGTTCTCCGGCCGC
TTGGGTGGAGAGGCTATTCGGCTATGACTGGGCACAACAGACAATCGGCTGCTCTGATGCCGCCGTGTTC
CGGCTGTCAGCGCAGGGGCGCCCGGTTCTTTTTGTCAAGACCGACCTGTCCGGTGCCCTGAATGAACTGC
AGGACGAGGCAGCGCGGCTATCGTGGCTGGCCACGACGGGCGTTCCTTGCGCAGCTGTGCTCGACGTTGT
CACTGAAGCGGGAAGGGACTGGCTGCTATTGGGCGAAGTGCCGGGGCAGGATCTCCTGTCATCTCACCTT
GCTCCTGCCGAGAAAGTATCCATCATGGCTGATGCAATGCGGCGGCTGCATACGCTTGATCCGGCTACCT
GCCCATTCGACCACCAAGCGAAACATCGCATCGAGCGAGCACGTACTCGGATGGAAGCCGGTCTTGTCGA
TCAGGATGATCTGGACGAAGAGCATCAGGGGCTCGCGCCAGCCGAACTGTTCGCCAGGCTCAAGGCGCGC
ATGCCCGACGGCGAGGATCTCGTCGTGACCCATGGCGATGCCTGCTTGCCGAATATCATGGTGGAAAATG
GCCGCTTTTCTGGATTCATCGACTGTGGCCGGCTGGGTGTGGCGGACCGCTATCAGGACATAGCGTTGGC
TACCCGTGATATTGCTGAAGAGCTTGGCGGCGAATGGGCTGACCGCTTCCTCGTGCTTTACGGTATCGCC
GCTCCCGATTCGCAGCGCATCGCCTTCTATCGCCTTCTTGACGAGTTCTTCTGAGTCGCCCGCCCAGAGG
AGCCCAGCGGCCCAAGAGCCCGTGCCACCCCCAGCCCTGGCCCCTCCAATCCTCCCCGCTCTGCCGCCGC
CCGCTGGGGACCGGTTCCCACAAGCCTGCCTCGCCTTGTGTTACGATATTTCGTTTGGTCTTAGGTCTTC
CTGTGGCTCCCTCTCTCCTGGACTGGTTATCTTGTTATTATTGTTAATAATAATTATTATTATTATTTTC
CTTCCATGCTCCCAACTCCCTTCTGCTTGTCCCAAATCCGCCAGTGTTTCTGAATGTTTGTGTCTGTGGT
TGCAGTCTTTCCCCCAGGAAAAAAAAAAAAAGAAATTCGCATGTTTAATGTGAACTCTCCCCTCCCCATC
TGTGTTCTAACTTATTTATAAAAAGATGATCGCTGTATTTTGAGTTTCAGCTGGAAACTTCTGTAAGGGG
CAGCAGTTGAGGTGGGGTAGTGCCGCAGTGGGGTCAAGCTGAGCTGGCTTCGGAGATGGAGTCCCTTTTC
ATTCTCCTCCTCCTCCCTCCTCACTCCCTAGGCCCAAGTCTCCTAGGGGCTTGGTCCTAGGGTGGGAAGG
GGCTAGGGAGGACCAAAGGGATGGTATTGAGAAGAGAGAAAGAAGATAGTGAGATTTAAGTTCCTGCTGC
CTGGGTAGGCCCCACAAGGCCTGGTCTGGGAGTATACGGAAACAAAAATGATCCTCAGTGCAAAATGTCT
TGTGTATTTCTCTGTGAATCCATGGGTCTGGCTAGAGGGCCCAAAGCTTGTAAATATGGGGATAGTCTGG
GTCAGACCCATCTCTCCCTTACCCATCTTGCTTCCAAGACCATTTGTAGTGAGCGAGTGGATGC
Features (pLannotate 1.2.2; 18 found; start..end, strand, type, name):
     58..74      -  protein_bind   lac operator: The lac repressor binds to the lac operator to inhibit transcription in E. coli. This inhibition can be relieved by adding lactose or isopropyl-β-D-thiogalactopyranoside (IPTG). lac repressor encoded by lacI
     82..112     -  promoter       lac promoter: promoter for the E. coli lac operon
    127..148     -  protein_bind   CAP binding site: CAP binding activates transcription in the presence of cAMP. E. coli catabolite activator protein
    161..253     -  CDS            lacI (fragment): lac repressor; lacI; The lac repressor binds to the lac operator to inhibit transcription in E. coli. This inhibition can be relieved by adding lactose or isopropyl-β-D-thiogalactopyranoside (IPTG).
    436..1024    -  rep_origin     ori: high-copy-number ColE1/pMB1/pBR322/pUC origin of replication
   1195..2055    -  CDS            AmpR: β-lactamase; bla; confers resistance to ampicillin, carbenicillin, and related antibiotics
   2056..2160    -  promoter       AmpR promoter: bla
   2255..2290    +  CDS            rop (fragment): Rop protein, which maintains plasmids at low copy number; rop
   2392..2491    +  misc_feature   bom (fragment): basis of mobility region from pBR322
   2497..2654    -  CDS            lacZα (fragment): LacZα fragment of β-galactosidase; lacZ fragment
   2670..2957    +  CDS            HOXB5 (fragment): HXB5_HUMAN - Also known as HOX2A. Experimental evidence at protein level: Swiss-Prot protein existence level 1. Sequence-specific transcription factor which is part of a developmental regulatory system that provides cells with specific positional identities on the anterior-posterior axis. From Homo sapiens (Human).
   3673..3819    +  CDS            HOXA5: HXA5_SHEEP - Also known as HOXA-5. Experimental evidence at transcript level: Swiss-Prot protein existence level 2. Sequence-specific transcription factor which is part of a developmental regulatory system that provides cells with specific positional identities on the anterior-posterior axis. Also binds to its own promoter. Binds specifically to the motif 5'-CYYNATTA[TG]Y-3' (By similarity). From Ovis aries (Sheep).
   3888..3908    +  CDS            capTEV™ (fragment): composite tag for in vivo biotinylation, TEV protease cleavage, and 6xHis tagging
   3922..3966    +  CDS            S-Tag: affinity and epitope tag derived from pancreatic ribonuclease A
   4057..4776    +  CDS            EGFP: the original enhanced GFP (Yang et al., 1996) mammalian codon-optimized
   4814..5399    +  misc_feature   IRES2: internal ribosome entry site (IRES) of the encephalomyocarditis virus (EMCV)
   5481..6284    +  CDS            NeoR/KanR: aminoglycoside phosphotransferase from Tn5; aph(3')-II (or nptII); confers resistance to neomycin, kanamycin, and G418 (Geneticin®)
   7134..21      +  misc_feature   MCS (fragment) (across the origin): pUC18/19 multiple cloning site
