>Addgene plasmid #113815 | pHOXB5-donor | addgene full sequence | sequence record 229913 | Addgene NGS Result
GACCTGCAGGCATGCAAGCTTGGCGTAATCATGGTCATAGCTGTTTCCTGTGTGAAATTGTTATCCGCTC
ACAATTCCACACAACATACGAGCCGGAAGCATAAAGTGTAAAGCCTGGGGTGCCTAATGAGTGAGCTAAC
TCACATTAATTGCGTTGCGCTCACTGCCCGCTTTCCAGTCGGGAAACCTGTCGTGCCAGCTGCATTAATG
AATCGGCCAACGCGCGGGGAGAGGCGGTTTGCGTATTGGGCGCTCTTCCGCTTCCTCGCTCACTGACTCG
CTGCGCTCGGTCGTTCGGCTGCGGCGAGCGGTATCAGCTCACTCAAAGGCGGTAATACGGTTATCCACAG
AATCAGGGGATAACGCAGGAAAGAACATGTGAGCAAAAGGCCAGCAAAAGGCCAGGAACCGTAAAAAGGC
CGCGTTGCTGGCGTTTTTCCATAGGCTCCGCCCCCCTGACGAGCATCACAAAAATCGACGCTCAAGTCAG
AGGTGGCGAAACCCGACAGGACTATAAAGATACCAGGCGTTTCCCCCTGGAAGCTCCCTCGTGCGCTCTC
CTGTTCCGACCCTGCCGCTTACCGGATACCTGTCCGCCTTTCTCCCTTCGGGAAGCGTGGCGCTTTCTCA
TAGCTCACGCTGTAGGTATCTCAGTTCGGTGTAGGTCGTTCGCTCCAAGCTGGGCTGTGTGCACGAACCC
CCCGTTCAGCCCGACCGCTGCGCCTTATCCGGTAACTATCGTCTTGAGTCCAACCCGGTAAGACACGACT
TATCGCCACTGGCAGCAGCCACTGGTAACAGGATTAGCAGAGCGAGGTATGTAGGCGGTGCTACAGAGTT
CTTGAAGTGGTGGCCTAACTACGGCTACACTAGAAGAACAGTATTTGGTATCTGCGCTCTGCTGAAGCCA
GTTACCTTCGGAAAAAGAGTTGGTAGCTCTTGATCCGGCAAACAAACCACCGCTGGTAGCGGTGGTTTTT
TTGTTTGCAAGCAGCAGATTACGCGCAGAAAAAAAGGATCTCAAGAAGATCCTTTGATCTTTTCTACGGG
GTCTGACGCTCAGTGGAACGAAAACTCACGTTAAGGGATTTTGGTCATGAGATTATCAAAAAGGATCTTC
ACCTAGATCCTTTTAAATTAAAAATGAAGTTTTAAATCAATCTAAAGTATATATGAGTAAACTTGGTCTG
ACAGTTACCAATGCTTAATCAGTGAGGCACCTATCTCAGCGATCTGTCTATTTCGTTCATCCATAGTTGC
CTGACTCCCCGTCGTGTAGATAACTACGATACGGGAGGGCTTACCATCTGGCCCCAGTGCTGCAATGATA
CCGCGAGACCCACGCTCACCGGCTCCAGATTTATCAGCAATAAACCAGCCAGCCGGAAGGGCCGAGCGCA
GAAGTGGTCCTGCAACTTTATCCGCCTCCATCCAGTCTATTAATTGTTGCCGGGAAGCTAGAGTAAGTAG
TTCGCCAGTTAATAGTTTGCGCAACGTTGTTGCCATTGCTACAGGCATCGTGGTGTCACGCTCGTCGTTT
GGTATGGCTTCATTCAGCTCCGGTTCCCAACGATCAAGGCGAGTTACATGATCCCCCATGTTGTGCAAAA
AAGCGGTTAGCTCCTTCGGTCCTCCGATCGTTGTCAGAAGTAAGTTGGCCGCAGTGTTATCACTCATGGT
TATGGCAGCACTGCATAATTCTCTTACTGTCATGCCATCCGTAAGATGCTTTTCTGTGACTGGTGAGTAC
TCAACCAAGTCATTCTGAGAATAGTGTATGCGGCGACCGAGTTGCTCTTGCCCGGCGTCAATACGGGATA
ATACCGCGCCACATAGCAGAACTTTAAAAGTGCTCATCATTGGAAAACGTTCTTCGGGGCGAAAACTCTC
AAGGATCTTACCGCTGTTGAGATCCAGTTCGATGTAACCCACTCGTGCACCCAACTGATCTTCAGCATCT
TTTACTTTCACCAGCGTTTCTGGGTGAGCAAAAACAGGAAGGCAAAATGCCGCAAAAAAGGGAATAAGGG
CGACACGGAAATGTTGAATACTCATACTCTTCCTTTTTCAATATTATTGAAGCATTTATCAGGGTTATTG
TCTCATGAGCGGATACATATTTGAATGTATTTAGAAAAATAAACAAATAGGGGTTCCGCGCACATTTCCC
CGAAAAGTGCCACCTGACGTCTAAGAAACCATTATTATCATGACATTAACCTATAAAAATAGGCGTATCA
CGAGGCCCTTTCGTCTCGCGCGTTTCGGTGATGACGGTGAAAACCTCTGACACATGCAGCTCCCGGAGAC
GGTCACAGCTTGTCTGTAAGCGGATGCCGGGAGCAGACAAGCCCGTCAGGGCGCGTCAGCGGGTGTTGGC
GGGTGTCGGGGCTGGCTTAACTATGCGGCATCAGAGCAGATTGTACTGAGAGTGCACCATATGCGGTGTG
AAATACCGCACAGATGCGTAAGGAGAAAATACCGCATCAGGCGCCATTCGCCATTCAGGCTGCGCAACTG
TTGGGAAGGGCGATCGGTGCGGGCCTCTTCGCTATTACGCCAGCTGGCGAAAGGGGGATGTGCTGCAAGG
CGATTAAGTTGGGTAACGCCAGGGTTTTCCCAGTCACGACGTTGTAAAACGACGGCCAGTGAATTCGAGC
TCGGTACCCTGCTCCCTGTCCTCGCCCGAGTCCCTGCCCTGCACCAACGGCGACAGCCACGGCGCCAAGC
CCTCTGCTTCGTCCCCCTCCGACCAGGCGACCTCAGCCAGCTCCAGCGCCAATTTCACCGAAATAGACGA
GGCCAGCGCGTCCTCGGAGCCTGAGGAAGCGGCAAGCCAGCTAAGCAGCCCCAGCCTAGCTCGGGCGCAG
CCAGAGCCCATGGCCACCTCCACAGCCGCGCCCGAGGGGCAGACTCCGCAGATATTCCCCTGGATGAGGA
AGCTTCACATCAGCCATGGTAATTCTCTCTCTCTTTTTTGTCTTCTCGGCTTTCCTTCTCTGCGTTTTGG
GGTGGGATGGGGGGGACAAGGAGAGCTTGGCTTTACCCTAAATATAGATTCATTTTTCTAAGGGGGAGAA
GTATCTAAGAGGGGCCTCATAGCTTCGTAGACAGAGCCAAAAAGGGTCTCTCTGTTAAGAGGGGGGTATT
TTTAATAATTTGTTTCCAGCTTCGGCTTAGGTTTTTATTAGCGCAGCTGAACCAGCTTTAGGATAAAGGA
TGGGGTTCATATAATGTGGGGAAGGGTCCTGCTTACCCCTGAAATTTTGAGACTGTCGCTAGCAAAGAAG
GGGTGAACAGTAAAAGGAGCTTTCCGGGGCAAAAGTGCAACCGCTCTCCTCCCTCCCGGGGCGAGCGGCC
GCCTGAGCCCAGCCAAGGGTGAGGCACTAGGAGCGAGCAAGAGACAAAGCCGGGCGCACTGGCTGCCTGC
AGAAGTGGGGGATGCAGTAGAAAGGGGTGCAGAAATCGAGCTTGAATGTGGGCATCTGGAGTAGAGAGGA
TTGGAGCTGTGGTGAGCTGGGTGCCGGGACGCCTGGGTCCTGCTCCCCCGCCCCCTCCCACCCAGTGCCC
CCTCCCTTAACCGGAATAATGTTGCCTTGCGGCTTTCCTCTATCTGCTCCAGATATGACCGGGCCGGACG
GGAAAAGGGCCCGGACCGCGTATACCCGCTACCAGACCCTGGAGCTGGAAAAGGAGTTCCACTTCAACCG
ATACCTGACCCGGCGACGGCGCATCGAGATCGCCCACGCACTCTGCCTGTCCGAGCGCCAGATCAAGATC
TGGTTCCAGAACCGGCGCATGAAGTGGAAGAAGGACAACAAATTGAAAAGTATGAGCCTGGCTACAGCTG
GCAGCGCCTTCCAGCCCGGGATTCCAACTACTGCAAGCGAGAATCTTTATTTTCAGGGCGCCGCCAAATT
CAAAGAAACCGCTGCTGCTAAATTCGAACGCCAGCACATGGACAGCGGAGGTGGAGGTTCGAGCGGTCCC
TCGGGTTCGTCGAGCCTGGAAGTTCTGTTCCAGGGGCCCCTGTCGTCGAGCGGTCCCTCGGGTTCGATGG
TGAGCAAAGGCGAGGAGCTGTTCACCGGGGTGGTGCCCATCCTGGTCGAGCTGGACGGCGACGTAAACGG
CCACAAGTTCAGCGTGTCCGGCGAGGGCGAGGGCGATGCCACCTACGGCAAGCTGACCCTGAAGTTCATC
TGCACCACCGGCAAGCTGCCCGTGCCCTGGCCCACCCTCGTGACCACCCTGACCTACGGCGTGCAGTGCT
TCAGCCGCTACCCCGACCACATGAAGCAGCACGACTTCTTCAAGTCCGCCATGCCCGAAGGCTACGTCCA
GGAGCGCACCATCTTCTTCAAGGACGACGGCAACTACAAGACCCGCGCCGAGGTGAAGTTCGAGGGCGAC
ACCCTGGTGAACCGCATCGAGCTGAAGGGCATCGACTTCAAGGAGGACGGCAACATCCTGGGGCACAAGC
TGGAGTACAACTACAACAGCCACAACGTCTATATCATGGCCGACAAGCAGAAGAACGGCATCAAGGTGAA
CTTCAAGATCCGCCACAACATCGAGGACGGCAGCGTGCAGCTCGCCGACCACTACCAGCAGAACACCCCC
ATCGGCGACGGCCCCGTGCTGCTGCCCGACAACCACTACCTGAGCACCCAGTCCGCCCTGAGCAAAGACC
CCAACGAGAAGCGCGATCACATGGTCCTTAAGGAGTTCGTGACCGCCGCCGGGATCACTCTCGGCATGGA
CGAGCTGTACAAGTAATGATCTAGAGTCGAGTTAATTAAGAATTCCGCCCCCCCCCCTCTCCCTCCCCCC
CCCTAACGTTACTGGCCGAAGCCGCTTGGAATAAGGCCGGTGTGCGTTTGTCTATATGTTATTTTCCACC
ATATTGCCGTCTTTTGGCAATGTGAGGGCCCGGAAACCTGGCCCTGTCTTCTTGACGAGCATTCCTAGGG
GTCTTTCCCCTCTCGCCAAAGGAATGCAGGGTCTGTTGAATGTCGTGAAGGAAGCAGTTCCTCTGGAAGC
TTCTTGAAGACAAACAACGTCTGTAGCGACCCTTTGCAGGCAGCGGAACCCCCCACCTGGCGACAGGTGC
CTCTGCGGCCAAAAGCCACGTGTATAAGATACACCTGCAAAGGCGGCACAACCCCAGTGCCACGTTGTGA
GTTGGATAGTTGTGGAAAGAGTCAAATGGCTCTCCTCAAGCGTATTCAACAAGGGGCTGAAGGATGCCCA
GAAGGTACCCCATTGTATGGGATCTGATCTGGGGCCTCGGTGCACATGCTTTACATGTGTTTAGTCGAGG
TTAAAAAAACGTCTAGGCCCCCCGAACCACGGGGACGTGGTTTTCCTTTGAAAAACACGATGATAATATG
GCCACAACCTGTTACATTGCACAAGATAAAAATATATCATCACGAACAGTAAAACTGTCTGCTTACATAA
ACAGTAATACAAGGGGTGTTATGGGATCGGCCATTGAACAAGATGGATTGCACGCAGGTTCTCCGGCCGC
TTGGGTGGAGAGGCTATTCGGCTATGACTGGGCACAACAGACAATCGGCTGCTCTGATGCCGCCGTGTTC
CGGCTGTCAGCGCAGGGGCGCCCGGTTCTTTTTGTCAAGACCGACCTGTCCGGTGCCCTGAATGAACTGC
AGGACGAGGCAGCGCGGCTATCGTGGCTGGCCACGACGGGCGTTCCTTGCGCAGCTGTGCTCGACGTTGT
CACTGAAGCGGGAAGGGACTGGCTGCTATTGGGCGAAGTGCCGGGGCAGGATCTCCTGTCATCTCACCTT
GCTCCTGCCGAGAAAGTATCCATCATGGCTGATGCAATGCGGCGGCTGCATACGCTTGATCCGGCTACCT
GCCCATTCGACCACCAAGCGAAACATCGCATCGAGCGAGCACGTACTCGGATGGAAGCCGGTCTTGTCGA
TCAGGATGATCTGGACGAAGAGCATCAGGGGCTCGCGCCAGCCGAACTGTTCGCCAGGCTCAAGGCGCGC
ATGCCCGACGGCGAGGATCTCGTCGTGACCCATGGCGATGCCTGCTTGCCGAATATCATGGTGGAAAATG
GCCGCTTTTCTGGATTCATCGACTGTGGCCGGCTGGGTGTGGCGGACCGCTATCAGGACATAGCGTTGGC
TACCCGTGATATTGCTGAAGAGCTTGGCGGCGAATGGGCTGACCGCTTCCTCGTGCTTTACGGTATCGCC
GCTCCCGATTCGCAGCGCATCGCCTTCTATCGCCTTCTTGACGAGTTCTTCTGAGTCGCCCGCCCAGAGG
AGCCCAGCGGCCCAAGAGCCCGTGCCACCCCCAGCCCTGGCCCCTCCAATCCTCCCCGCTCTGCCGCCGC
CCGCTGGGGACCGGTTCCCACAAGCCTGCCTCGCCTTGTGTTACGATATTTCGTTTGGTCTTAGGTCTTC
CTGTGGCTCCCTCTCTCCTGGACTGGTTATCTTGTTATTATTGTTAATAATAATAATTATTATTATTTTC
CTTCCATGCTCCCAACTCCCTTCTGCTTGTCCCAAATCCGCCAGTGTTTCTGAATGTTTGTGTCTGTGGT
TGCAGTCTTTCCCCCAGGAAAAAAAAAAAAAGAAATTCGCATGTTTAATGTGAACTCTCCCCTCCCCATC
TGTGTTCTAACTTATTTATAAAAAGATGATCGCTGTATTTTGAGTTTCAGCTGGAAACTTCTGTAAGGGG
CAGCAGTTGAGGTGGGGTAGTGCCGCAGTGGGGTCAAGCTGAGCTGGCTTCGGAGATGGAGTCCCTTTTC
ATTCTCCTCCTCCTCCCTCCTCACTCCCTAGGCCCAAGTCTCCTAGGGGCTTGGTCCTAGGGTGGGAAGG
GGCTAGGGAGGACCAAAGGGATGGTATTGAGAAGAGAGAAAGAAGATAGTGAGATTTAAGTTCCTGCTGC
CTGGGTAGGCCCCACAAGGCCTGGTCTGGGAGTATACGGAAACAAAAATGATCCTCAGTGCAAAATGTCT
TGTGTATTTCTCTGTGAATCCATGGGTCTGGCTAGAGGGCCCAAAGCTTGTAAATATGGGGATAGTCTGG
GTCAGACCCATCTCTCCCTTACCCATCTTGCTTCCAAGACCATTTGTAGTGAGCGAGTGGATGC
Features (pLannotate 1.2.2; 18 found; start..end, strand, type, name):
     58..74      -  protein_bind   lac operator: The lac repressor binds to the lac operator to inhibit transcription in E. coli. This inhibition can be relieved by adding lactose or isopropyl-β-D-thiogalactopyranoside (IPTG). lac repressor encoded by lacI
     82..112     -  promoter       lac promoter: promoter for the E. coli lac operon
    127..148     -  protein_bind   CAP binding site: CAP binding activates transcription in the presence of cAMP. E. coli catabolite activator protein
    161..253     -  CDS            lacI (fragment): lac repressor; lacI; The lac repressor binds to the lac operator to inhibit transcription in E. coli. This inhibition can be relieved by adding lactose or isopropyl-β-D-thiogalactopyranoside (IPTG).
    436..1024    -  rep_origin     ori: high-copy-number ColE1/pMB1/pBR322/pUC origin of replication
   1195..2055    -  CDS            AmpR: β-lactamase; bla; confers resistance to ampicillin, carbenicillin, and related antibiotics
   2056..2160    -  promoter       AmpR promoter: bla
   2255..2290    +  CDS            rop (fragment): Rop protein, which maintains plasmids at low copy number; rop
   2392..2491    +  misc_feature   bom (fragment): basis of mobility region from pBR322
   2497..2654    -  CDS            lacZα (fragment): LacZα fragment of β-galactosidase; lacZ fragment
   2670..2957    +  CDS            HOXB5 (fragment): HXB5_HUMAN - Also known as HOX2A. Experimental evidence at protein level: Swiss-Prot protein existence level 1. Sequence-specific transcription factor which is part of a developmental regulatory system that provides cells with specific positional identities on the anterior-posterior axis. From Homo sapiens (Human).
   3673..3819    +  CDS            HOXA5: HXA5_SHEEP - Also known as HOXA-5. Experimental evidence at transcript level: Swiss-Prot protein existence level 2. Sequence-specific transcription factor which is part of a developmental regulatory system that provides cells with specific positional identities on the anterior-posterior axis. Also binds to its own promoter. Binds specifically to the motif 5'-CYYNATTA[TG]Y-3' (By similarity). From Ovis aries (Sheep).
   3888..3908    +  CDS            capTEV™ (fragment): composite tag for in vivo biotinylation, TEV protease cleavage, and 6xHis tagging
   3922..3966    +  CDS            S-Tag: affinity and epitope tag derived from pancreatic ribonuclease A
   4057..4776    +  CDS            EGFP: the original enhanced GFP (Yang et al., 1996) mammalian codon-optimized
   4814..5399    +  misc_feature   IRES2: internal ribosome entry site (IRES) of the encephalomyocarditis virus (EMCV)
   5481..6284    +  CDS            NeoR/KanR: aminoglycoside phosphotransferase from Tn5; aph(3')-II (or nptII); confers resistance to neomycin, kanamycin, and G418 (Geneticin®)
   7134..21      +  misc_feature   MCS (fragment) (across the origin): pUC18/19 multiple cloning site
