[The description below was written by a language model from this plasmid's Addgene catalogue record and pLannotate feature annotations shown in this document.]
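Description:
pHOXB5-donor is a CRISPR homology-directed repair donor built on the pUC19 backbone, designed to tag the endogenous human transcription factor HOXB5 with GFP. In bacteria it is maintained through the high-copy ColE1/pUC origin and selected with ampicillin via the β-lactamase gene. Remnants of the pUC19 lacZα region, lac promoter/operator and multiple cloning site flank the insert, which was assembled by Gibson cloning.

The payload consists of HOXB5 homology arms surrounding an EGFP-IRES-Neo cassette. The annotated sequence shows a HOXB5 coding fragment, followed further downstream by a homeobox-type coding segment that the automated annotation assigned to sheep HOXA5. This most likely reflects the conserved homeodomain region of HOXB5 itself, consistent with a left arm spanning the 3′ part of the gene. Next come a short capTEV-like tag fragment and an S-Tag, then EGFP, an EMCV IRES and the Tn5 neomycin phosphotransferase gene. No separate promoter is annotated for the cassette. This layout suggests that after in-frame integration at the C-terminal end of HOXB5, the native locus would drive a HOXB5–tag–EGFP fusion, while the IRES would allow translation of the G418 resistance marker from the same transcript to select edited cells. The region after NeoR carries no annotations and presumably holds the right homology arm.

The arms were amplified from A549 cell DNA and carry four recorded single-nucleotide polymorphisms. The donor is meant to be used together with the matching guide RNA plasmid pHOXB5.1.0-gDNA. The resulting GFP-tagged endogenous protein can be detected or captured through the tag, though the record does not specify downstream applications.
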