Addgene plasmid #113815: pHOXB5-donor
Purpose: CRISPR donor plasmid to tag human transcription factor HOXB5 with GFP
Depositing lab: Kevin White. Depositing organization: University of Chicago.
Backbone
  Vector backbone: pUC19
  Vector type: CRISPR
Growth in bacteria
  Bacterial resistance: Ampicillin, 100 μg/mL
  Growth temperature: 37°C
  Growth strain: DH5alpha
  Copy number: High Copy
Gene/Insert
  Gene/Insert name: HOXB5 homology arms flanking EGFP-IRES-Neo cassette
  Species: H. sapiens (human)
  Mutation: rs2288276, rs7406798, rs36049616, rs3087996
  Entrez Gene: HOXB5 (a.k.a. HHO.C10, HOX2, HOX2A, HU-1, Hox2.1)
  Cloning method: Gibson Cloning
  Sequencing primers: 5′ M13pUC-fwd; 3′ M13pUC-rev
Terms and licenses: Academic/Nonprofit Terms; Industry Terms: Not Available to Industry
Depositor comments: Cloning source: A549. Use with plasmid pHOXB5.1.0-gDNA
How to cite: pHOXB5-donor was a gift from Kevin White (Addgene plasmid # 113815 ; http://n2t.net/addgene:113815 ; RRID:Addgene_113815)
